LOCUS       Exported 4906 bp ds-DNA circular SYN 12-MAY-2021
DEFINITION  Multisite gateway vector for 3' tagging with Dynamin2a.
ACCESSION   .
VERSION     .
KEYWORDS    p3E-Dnm2a
SOURCE      synthetic DNA construct
  ORGANISM  synthetic DNA construct
REFERENCE   1 (bases 1 to 4906)
  TITLE     Parton Lab Plasmids for in vivo cell biology in the zebrafish
REFERENCE   2 (bases 1 to 4906)
  AUTHORS   .
  TITLE     Direct Submission
  JOURNAL   Exported May 12, 2021 from SnapGene Server 1.1.58
            http://www.snapgene.com
FEATURES             Location/Qualifiers
     source          1..4906
                     /organism="synthetic DNA construct"
                     /mol_type="other DNA"
     protein_bind    complement(1..125)
                     /gene="mutant version of attR"
                     /label=attR2
                     /bound_moiety="LR Clonase(TM)"
                     /note="recombination site for the Gateway(R) LR reaction"
     protein_bind    complement(2392..2487)
                     /gene="mutant version of attL"
                     /label=attL3
                     /bound_moiety="LR Clonase(TM)"
                     /note="recombination site for the Gateway(R) LR reaction"
     primer_bind     complement(2524..2543)
                     /label=T7
                     /note="T7 promoter, forward primer"
     promoter        complement(2525..2543)
                     /label=T7 promoter
                     /note="promoter for bacteriophage T7 RNA polymerase"
     primer_bind     complement(2548..2564)
                     /label=M13 rev
                     /note="common sequencing primer, one of multiple similar
                     variants"
     primer_bind     complement(2548..2564)
                     /label=M13 Reverse
                     /note="In lacZ gene. Also called M13-rev"
     primer_bind     complement(2666..2685)
                     /label=pENTR-R
                     /note="pENTR vectors, reverse primer"
     CDS             2677..3486
                     /codon_start=1
                     /gene="aph(3')-Ia"
                     /product="aminoglycoside phosphotransferase"
                     /label=KanR
                     /note="confers resistance to kanamycin in bacteria or G418
                     (Geneticin(R)) in eukaryotes"
                     /translation="MSHIQRETSRPRLNSNMDADLYGYKWARDNVGQSGATIYRLYGKP
                     DAPELFLKHGKGSVANDVTDEMVRLNWLTEFMPLPTIKHFIRTPDDAWLLTTAIPGKTA
                     FQVLEEYPDSGENIVDALAVFLRRLHSIPVCNCPFNSDRVFRLAQAQSRMNNGLVDASD
                     FDDERNGWPVEQVWKEMHKLLPFSPDSVVTHGDFSLDNLIFDEGKLIGCIDVGRVGIAD
                     RYQDLAILWNCLGEFSPSLQKRLFQKYGIDNPDMNKLQFHLMLDEFF"
     primer_bind     complement(2744..2763)
                     /label=Kan-R
                     /note="Kanamycin resistance gene, reverse primer"
     rep_origin      3633..4221
                     /direction=RIGHT
                     /label=ori
                     /note="high-copy-number ColE1/pMB1/pBR322/pUC origin of
                     replication"
     primer_bind     4122..4141
                     /label=pBR322ori-F
                     /note="pBR322 origin, forward primer"
     primer_bind     4375..4392
                     /label=L4440
                     /note="L4440 vector, forward primer"
     terminator      4551..4578
                     /label=rrnB T2 terminator
                     /note="transcription terminator T2 from the E. coli rrnB
                     gene"
     terminator      4670..4756
                     /gene="Escherichia coli rrnB"
                     /label=rrnB T1 terminator
                     /note="transcription terminator T1 from the E. coli rrnB
                     gene"
     primer_bind     4805..4827
                     /label=M13/pUC Forward
                     /note="In lacZ gene"
     primer_bind     4819..4836
                     /label=M13 Forward
                     /note="In lacZ gene. Also called M13-F20 or M13 (-21)
                     Forward"
     primer_bind     4820..4836
                     /label=M13 fwd
                     /note="common sequencing primer, one of multiple similar
                     variants"
ORIGIN
        1 catagtgact gcatatgttg tgttttacag tattatgtag tctgtttttt atgcaaaatc
       61 taatttaata tattgatatt tatatcattt tacgtttctc gttcaacttt cttgtacaaa
      121 gtggctggca accgggggat ggaggaattg atccccctga tcaataaact ccaagatgct
      181 ttcagctcca ttggccaaag ttgtaacctg gatctgccgc agatagcagt tgtcggagga
      241 cagagcgccg gaaaaagctc cgtgctggaa aatttcgtcg gcagggattt ccttccgcga
      301 ggctcaggca tcgtcacccg caggcctctc attctgcagc tagtaaacaa caaagccgaa
      361 tatgcagagt tcctacactg caaagggagg aagttcgtgg actttgatga agtccggcag
      421 gagattgaag cagaaaccga caggattaca ggctccaata agggcatctc tcctatcccc
      481 atcaacctga gagtctactc tcctaacgta ttgaatctga cactcatcga tttgcctggg
      541 atgacgaagg tggcagtggg cgaccagccg cctgacatcg agcaccagat tcgggacatg
      601 ataatgcagt ttatcaccag ggagagctgt ctaatccttg ccgtcacccc agccaacatg
      661 gacttggcca attcggatgc cctcaaggtg gcgaaagaag tggaccctca aggactgcgt
      721 accattggtg taatcactaa actggattta atggatgagg gtacagatgc ccgggatatc
      781 ctggaaaaca aacttttacc acttcgtaga ggttatatcg gtgtagtgaa ccggagtcag
      841 aaagacattg atggccgtaa ggacattcgt gctgcgctgg cagcagaaag gaagtttttc
      901 ctgtcccacc ctagttacag acatatggct gaaaggatgg gaacgccaca cctgcaaaaa
      961 gccctcaacc agcaattgac caaccacatc cgggacacac ttcccggctt gcggagcaaa
     1021 ctccagtctc agcttctctc tctagaaaaa gaagtggaag agtataagaa cttccgccca
     1081 gatgacccta ctcgaaagac caaggccctg ctgcagatgg tccagcaatt tggtgtggac
     1141 tttgagaagt gcattgaggg atccggagat caggtggaca ctgcagagct gtctggaggt
     1201 gccaggatta accgaatctt tcatgagcgc ttcccctttg agctggtcaa gatcgtgttt
     1261 gatgaaaagg agctccggag agaaattagt cacgccatta agaacgtcca tggtgtcaga
     1321 actgggctgt tcactccaga tctggcgttt gaagccatcg tgaaaaagca gatcattaag
     1381 ctgaaagagc cctgtctgaa atgtatcgat ctggttattc aggagctcat caacacattc
     1441 aggcagtgca ccaacaagtt aagctcgtac cctagactcc gagaagagac ggagaggatc
     1501 gtcactactt acgtcagaga gagagaaggg aagaccaagg accaggttct tttgctgatt
     1561 gacactgagc tgtcatacat caacaccaac cacgaggact tcattggatt tgcaaatgca
     1621 cagcaaagga atatcgtcaa caagaagagg gccattccca accaggtgat ccgtaaaggc
     1681 tggttaaccc tgaacatcag catcatgaag ggaggttcaa aggagtactg gttcgtcctg
     1741 actgccgaat cgctgtcctg gtacaaagac gaggaggaaa aagagaagaa atacatgctt
     1801 cctctggata acctgaagct cagagacgtg gagaaaggct tcatgtccac taagcacatt
     1861 tttgcaatct tcaacactga gcaaaggaat gtgtataagg acttgcgtca gatcgagctg
     1921 gcctgtgact cgcaggagga catggatagt tggaaagcct cttttctcag agcaggcgtt
     1981 taccctgaga aagatcaagt ggagtcagaa gaggcagccc cagccgacag cttctccatg
     2041 gaccctcagt tggaaagaca ggtcgagacc atccgtaacc tggtggactc ctatattgga
     2101 atcgtcaaca aaaccatcag agacctcatg cccaagacta tcatgcatct catgatcaac
     2161 agcgctaaag acttcatcca ctcagagctg ctggcgtacc tgtactcgtc tggagatcag
     2221 aacagtctga tggaggagtc tgcagaccag gcccagcgca gagacgagat gctgaggatg
     2281 taccatgcca tcaaagaggc actcagcatc atcggtgaca tcagcaccag caccatttcc
     2341 acacctgtgc caccacccgt caacgacagc tggatacctg aaaccaggtg acaactttat
     2401 tatacaaagt tggcattata aaaaagcatt gcttatcaat ttgttgcaac gaacaggtca
     2461 ctatcagtca aaataaaatc attatttgga gctccatggt agcgttaacg cggccgcgat
     2521 atcccctata gtgagtcgta ttacatggtc atagctgttt cctggcagct ctggcccgtg
     2581 tctcaaaatc tctgatgtta cattgcacaa gataaaaata tatcatcatg aacaataaaa
     2641 ctgtctgctt acataaacag taatacaagg ggtgttatga gccatattca acgggaaacg
     2701 tcgaggccgc gattaaattc caacatggat gctgatttat atgggtataa atgggctcgc
     2761 gataatgtcg ggcaatcagg tgcgacaatc tatcgcttgt atgggaagcc cgatgcgcca
     2821 gagttgtttc tgaaacatgg caaaggtagc gttgccaatg atgttacaga tgagatggtc
     2881 agactaaact ggctgacgga atttatgcct cttccgacca tcaagcattt tatccgtact
     2941 cctgatgatg catggttact caccactgcg atccccggaa aaacagcatt ccaggtatta
     3001 gaagaatatc ctgattcagg tgaaaatatt gttgatgcgc tggcagtgtt cctgcgccgg
     3061 ttgcattcga ttcctgtttg taattgtcct tttaacagcg atcgcgtatt tcgtctcgct
     3121 caggcgcaat cacgaatgaa taacggtttg gttgatgcga gtgattttga tgacgagcgt
     3181 aatggctggc ctgttgaaca agtctggaaa gaaatgcata aacttttgcc attctcaccg
     3241 gattcagtcg tcactcatgg tgatttctca cttgataacc ttatttttga cgaggggaaa
     3301 ttaataggtt gtattgatgt tggacgagtc ggaatcgcag accgatacca ggatcttgcc
     3361 atcctatgga actgcctcgg tgagttttct ccttcattac agaaacggct ttttcaaaaa
     3421 tatggtattg ataatcctga tatgaataaa ttgcagtttc atttgatgct cgatgagttt
     3481 ttctaatcag aattggttaa ttggttgtaa cactggcaga gcattacgct gacttgacgg
     3541 gacggcgcaa gctcatgacc aaaatccctt aacgtgagtt acgcgtcgtt ccactgagcg
     3601 tcagaccccg tagaaaagat caaaggatct tcttgagatc ctttttttct gcgcgtaatc
     3661 tgctgcttgc aaacaaaaaa accaccgcta ccagcggtgg tttgtttgcc ggatcaagag
     3721 ctaccaactc tttttccgaa ggtaactggc ttcagcagag cgcagatacc aaatactgtt
     3781 cttctagtgt agccgtagtt aggccaccac ttcaagaact ctgtagcacc gcctacatac
     3841 ctcgctctgc taatcctgtt accagtggct gctgccagtg gcgataagtc gtgtcttacc
     3901 gggttggact caagacgata gttaccggat aaggcgcagc ggtcgggctg aacggggggt
     3961 tcgtgcacac agcccagctt ggagcgaacg acctacaccg aactgagata cctacagcgt
     4021 gagctatgag aaagcgccac gcttcccgaa gggagaaagg cggacaggta tccggtaagc
     4081 ggcagggtcg gaacaggaga gcgcacgagg gagcttccag ggggaaacgc ctggtatctt
     4141 tatagtcctg tcgggtttcg ccacctctga cttgagcgtc gatttttgtg atgctcgtca
     4201 ggggggcgga gcctatggaa aaacgccagc aacgcggcct ttttacggtt cctggccttt
     4261 tgctggcctt ttgctcacat gttctttcct gcgttatccc ctgattctgt ggataaccgt
     4321 attaccgcct ttgagtgagc tgataccgct cgccgcagcc gaacgaccga gcgcagcgag
     4381 tcagtgagcg aggaagcgga agagcgccca atacgcaaac cgcctctccc cgcgcgttgg
     4441 ccgattcatt aatgcagctg gcacgacagg tttcccgact ggaaagcggg cagtgagcgc
     4501 aacgcaatta atacgcgtac cgctagccag gaagagtttg tagaaacgca aaaaggccat
     4561 ccgtcaggat ggccttctgc ttagtttgat gcctggcagt ttatggcggg cgtcctgccc
     4621 gccaccctcc gggccgttgc ttcacaacgt tcaaatccgc tcccggcgga tttgtcctac
     4681 tcaggagagc gttcaccgac aaacaacaga taaaacgaaa ggcccagtct tccgactgag
     4741 cctttcgttt tatttgatgc ctggcagttc cctactctcg cgttaacgct agcatggatg
     4801 ttttcccagt cacgacgttg taaaacgacg gccagtctta agctcgggcc ctgcagctct
     4861 agagctcgaa ttctacaggt cactaatacc atctaagtag ttggtt
//
