>Addgene plasmid #109571 | p3E-Dnm2a | depositor full sequence | sequence record 206508 | Full Sequence
CTTTCCTGCGTTATCCCCTGATTCTGTGGATAACCGTATTACCGCCTTTGAGTGAGCTGATACCGCTCGC
CGCAGCCGAACGACCGAGCGCAGCGAGTCAGTGAGCGAGGAAGCGGAAGAGCGCCCAATACGCAAACCGC
CTCTCCCCGCGCGTTGGCCGATTCATTAATGCAGCTGGCACGACAGGTTTCCCGACTGGAAAGCGGGCAG
TGAGCGCAACGCAATTAATACGCGTACCGCTAGCCAGGAAGAGTTTGTAGAAACGCAAAAAGGCCATCCG
TCAGGATGGCCTTCTGCTTAGTTTGATGCCTGGCAGTTTATGGCGGGCGTCCTGCCCGCCACCCTCCGGG
CCGTTGCTTCACAACGTTCAAATCCGCTCCCGGCGGATTTGTCCTACTCAGGAGAGCGTTCACCGACAAA
CAACAGATAAAACGAAAGGCCCAGTCTTCCGACTGAGCCTTTCGTTTTATTTGATGCCTGGCAGTTCCCT
ACTCTCGCGTTAACGCTAGCATGGATGTTTTCCCAGTCACGACGTTGTAAAACGACGGCCAGTCTTAAGC
TCGGGCCCTGCAGCTCTAGAGCTCGAATTCTACAGGTCACTAATACCATCTAAGTAGTTGGTTCATAGTG
ACTGCATATGTTGTGTTTTACAGTATTATGTAGTCTGTTTTTTATGCAAAATCTAATTTAATATATTGAT
ATTTATATCATTTTACGTTTCTCGTTCAACTTTCTTGTACAAAGTGGCTGGCAACCGGGGGATGGAGGAA
TTGATCCCCCTGATCAATAAACTCCAAGATGCTTTCAGCTCCATTGGCCAAAGTTGTAACCTGGATCTGC
CGCAGATAGCAGTTGTCGGAGGACAGAGCGCCGGAAAAAGCTCCGTGCTGGAAAATTTCGTCGGCAGGGA
TTTCCTTCCGCGAGGCTCAGGCATCGTCACCCGCAGGCCTCTCATTCTGCAGCTAGTAAACAACAAAGCC
GAATATGCAGAGTTCCTACACTGCAAAGGGAGGAAGTTCGTGGACTTTGATGAAGTCCGGCAGGAGATTG
AAGCAGAAACCGACAGGATTACAGGCTCCAATAAGGGCATCTCTCCTATCCCCATCAACCTGAGAGTCTA
CTCTCCTAACGTATTGAATCTGACACTCATCGATTTGCCTGGGATGACGAAGGTGGCAGTGGGCGACCAG
CCGCCTGACATCGAGCACCAGATTCGGGACATGATAATGCAGTTTATCACCAGGGAGAGCTGTCTAATCC
TTGCCGTCACCCCAGCCAACATGGACTTGGCCAATTCGGATGCCCTCAAGGTGGCGAAAGAAGTGGACCC
TCAAGGACTGCGTACCATTGGTGTAATCACTAAACTGGATTTAATGGATGAGGGTACAGATGCCCGGGAT
ATCCTGGAAAACAAACTTTTACCACTTCGTAGAGGTTATATCGGTGTAGTGAACCGGAGTCAGAAAGACA
TTGATGGCCGTAAGGACATTCGTGCTGCGCTGGCAGCAGAAAGGAAGTTTTTCCTGTCCCACCCTAGTTA
CAGACATATGGCTGAAAGGATGGGAACGCCACACCTGCAAAAAGCCCTCAACCAGCAATTGACCAACCAC
ATCCGGGACACACTTCCCGGCTTGCGGAGCAAACTCCAGTCTCAGCTTCTCTCTCTAGAAAAAGAAGTGG
AAGAGTATAAGAACTTCCGCCCAGATGACCCTACTCGAAAGACCAAGGCCCTGCTGCAGATGGTCCAGCA
ATTTGGTGTGGACTTTGAGAAGTGCATTGAGGGATCCGGAGATCAGGTGGACACTGCAGAGCTGTCTGGA
GGTGCCAGGATTAACCGAATCTTTCATGAGCGCTTCCCCTTTGAGCTGGTCAAGATCGTGTTTGATGAAA
AGGAGCTCCGGAGAGAAATTAGTCACGCCATTAAGAACGTCCATGGTGTCAGAACTGGGCTGTTCACTCC
AGATCTGGCGTTTGAAGCCATCGTGAAAAAGCAGATCATTAAGCTGAAAGAGCCCTGTCTGAAATGTATC
GATCTGGTTATTCAGGAGCTCATCAACACATTCAGGCAGTGCACCAACAAGTTAAGCTCGTACCCTAGAC
TCCGAGAAGAGACGGAGAGGATCGTCACTACTTACGTCAGAGAGAGAGAAGGGAAGACCAAGGACCAGGT
TCTTTTGCTGATTGACACTGAGCTGTCATACATCAACACCAACCACGAGGACTTCATTGGATTTGCAAAT
GCACAGCAAAGGAATATCGTCAACAAGAAGAGGGCCATTCCCAACCAGGTGATCCGTAAAGGCTGGTTAA
CCCTGAACATCAGCATCATGAAGGGAGGTTCAAAGGAGTACTGGTTCGTCCTGACTGCCGAATCGCTGTC
CTGGTACAAAGACGAGGAGGAAAAAGAGAAGAAATACATGCTTCCTCTGGATAACCTGAAGCTCAGAGAC
GTGGAGAAAGGCTTCATGTCCACTAAGCACATTTTTGCAATCTTCAACACTGAGCAAAGGAATGTGTATA
AGGACTTGCGTCAGATCGAGCTGGCCTGTGACTCGCAGGAGGACATGGATAGTTGGAAAGCCTCTTTTCT
CAGAGCAGGCGTTTACCCTGAGAAAGATCAAGTGGAGTCAGAAGAGGCAGCCCCAGCCGACAGCTTCTCC
ATGGACCCTCAGTTGGAAAGACAGGTCGAGACCATCCGTAACCTGGTGGACTCCTATATTGGAATCGTCA
ACAAAACCATCAGAGACCTCATGCCCAAGACTATCATGCATCTCATGATCAACAGCGCTAAAGACTTCAT
CCACTCAGAGCTGCTGGCGTACCTGTACTCGTCTGGAGATCAGAACAGTCTGATGGAGGAGTCTGCAGAC
CAGGCCCAGCGCAGAGACGAGATGCTGAGGATGTACCATGCCATCAAAGAGGCACTCAGCATCATCGGTG
ACATCAGCACCAGCACCATTTCCACACCTGTGCCACCACCCGTCAACGACAGCTGGATACCTGAAACCAG
GTGACAACTTTATTATACAAAGTTGGCATTATAAAAAAGCATTGCTTATCAATTTGTTGCAACGAACAGG
TCACTATCAGTCAAAATAAAATCATTATTTGGAGCTCCATGGTAGCGTTAACGCGGCCGCGATATCCCCT
ATAGTGAGTCGTATTACATGGTCATAGCTGTTTCCTGGCAGCTCTGGCCCGTGTCTCAAAATCTCTGATG
TTACATTGCACAAGATAAAAATATATCATCATGAACAATAAAACTGTCTGCTTACATAAACAGTAATACA
AGGGGTGTTATGAGCCATATTCAACGGGAAACGTCGAGGCCGCGATTAAATTCCAACATGGATGCTGATT
TATATGGGTATAAATGGGCTCGCGATAATGTCGGGCAATCAGGTGCGACAATCTATCGCTTGTATGGGAA
GCCCGATGCGCCAGAGTTGTTTCTGAAACATGGCAAAGGTAGCGTTGCCAATGATGTTACAGATGAGATG
GTCAGACTAAACTGGCTGACGGAATTTATGCCTCTTCCGACCATCAAGCATTTTATCCGTACTCCTGATG
ATGCATGGTTACTCACCACTGCGATCCCCGGAAAAACAGCATTCCAGGTATTAGAAGAATATCCTGATTC
AGGTGAAAATATTGTTGATGCGCTGGCAGTGTTCCTGCGCCGGTTGCATTCGATTCCTGTTTGTAATTGT
CCTTTTAACAGCGATCGCGTATTTCGTCTCGCTCAGGCGCAATCACGAATGAATAACGGTTTGGTTGATG
CGAGTGATTTTGATGACGAGCGTAATGGCTGGCCTGTTGAACAAGTCTGGAAAGAAATGCATAAACTTTT
GCCATTCTCACCGGATTCAGTCGTCACTCATGGTGATTTCTCACTTGATAACCTTATTTTTGACGAGGGG
AAATTAATAGGTTGTATTGATGTTGGACGAGTCGGAATCGCAGACCGATACCAGGATCTTGCCATCCTAT
GGAACTGCCTCGGTGAGTTTTCTCCTTCATTACAGAAACGGCTTTTTCAAAAATATGGTATTGATAATCC
TGATATGAATAAATTGCAGTTTCATTTGATGCTCGATGAGTTTTTCTAATCAGAATTGGTTAATTGGTTG
TAACACTGGCAGAGCATTACGCTGACTTGACGGGACGGCGCAAGCTCATGACCAAAATCCCTTAACGTGA
GTTACGCGTCGTTCCACTGAGCGTCAGACCCCGTAGAAAAGATCAAAGGATCTTCTTGAGATCCTTTTTT
TCTGCGCGTAATCTGCTGCTTGCAAACAAAAAAACCACCGCTACCAGCGGTGGTTTGTTTGCCGGATCAA
GAGCTACCAACTCTTTTTCCGAAGGTAACTGGCTTCAGCAGAGCGCAGATACCAAATACTGTCCTTCTAG
TGTAGCCGTAGTTAGGCCACCACTTCAAGAACTCTGTAGCACCGCCTACATACCTCGCTCTGCTAATCCT
GTTACCAGTGGCTGCTGCCAGTGGCGATAAGTCGTGTCTTACCGGGTTGGACTCAAGACGATAGTTACCG
GATAAGGCGCAGCGGTCGGGCTGAACGGGGGGTTCGTGCACACAGCCCAGCTTGGAGCGAACGACCTACA
CCGAACTGAGATACCTACAGCGTGAGCATTGAGAAAGCGCCACGCTTCCCGAAGGGAGAAAGGCGGACAG
GTATCCGGTAAGCGGCAGGGTCGGAACAGGAGAGCGCACGAGGGAGCTTCCAGGGGGAAACGCCTGGTAT
CTTTATAGTCCTGTCGGGTTTCGCCACCTCTGACTTGAGCGTCGATTTTTGTGATGCTCGTCAGGGGGGC
GGAGCCTATGGAAAAACGCCAGCAACGCGGCCTTTTTACGGTTCCTGGCCTTTTGCTGGCCTTTTGCTCA
CATGTT
Features (pLannotate 1.2.2; 11 found; start..end, strand, type, name):
    121..213     +  CDS            lacI (fragment): lac repressor; lacI; The lac repressor binds to the lac operator to inhibit transcription in E. coli. This inhibition can be relieved by adding lactose or isopropyl-β-D-thiogalactopyranoside (IPTG).
    268..295     -  terminator     rrnB T2 terminator: transcription terminator T2 from the E. coli rrnB gene
    427..470     +  terminator     rrnB T1 terminator: Escherichia coli rrnB; transcription terminator T1 from the E. coli rrnB gene
    517..553     -  CDS            lacZα (fragment): LacZα fragment of β-galactosidase; lacZ fragment
    624..747     -  protein_bind   attR2: mutant version of attR; recombination site for the Gateway® LR reaction LR Clonase™
    750..3008    +  CDS            Dnm2 (fragment): DYN2_RAT - Also known as Dyn2. Experimental evidence at protein level: Swiss-Prot protein existence level 1. Microtubule-associated force-producing protein involved in producing microtubule bundles and able to bind and hydrolyze GTP. Plays a role in the regulation of neuron morphology, axon growth and formation of neuronal growth cones (PubMed:21210813). Plays an important role in vesicular trafficking processes, in particular endocytosis (PubMed:19995918). Involved in cytokinesis (PubMed:21195118). Regulates maturation of apoptotic cell corpse- containing phagosomes by recruiting PIK3C3 to th
   3015..3035    -  protein_bind   attB3: mutant version of attB; core recombination site for the Gateway® BP reaction BP Clonase™
   3026..3111    -  protein_bind   attL1 (fragment): mutant version of attL; recombination site for the Gateway® LR reaction LR Clonase™
   3148..3166    -  promoter       T7 promoter: promoter for bacteriophage T7 RNA polymerase
   3300..4109    +  CDS            KanR: aminoglycoside phosphotransferase; aph(3')-Ia; confers resistance to kanamycin in bacteria or G418 (Geneticin®) in eukaryotes
   4256..4844    +  rep_origin     ori: high-copy-number ColE1/pMB1/pBR322/pUC origin of replication
