[The description below was written by a language model from this plasmid's Addgene catalogue record, the feature table of its GenBank file and pLannotate feature annotations shown in this document.]
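Description:
p3E-Dnm2a is a 4,906 bp multisite Gateway 3' entry clone carrying the zebrafish (Danio rerio) Dynamin2a coding sequence, made as part of a plasmid toolkit for in vivo cell biology in zebrafish. It is a small bacterial plasmid propagated in E. coli from a high-copy ColE1/pUC-type origin and selected with kanamycin through the aph(3')-Ia (KanR) gene. The catalogue lists the backbone as pDEST-actc1b-mKate2-ccdb, but the annotated sequence shows the architecture of a pDONR-derived entry vector rather than a destination or expression vector. It has rrnB T1 and T2 terminators upstream of the cloning region to insulate the insert from read-through transcription, M13 forward and reverse sequencing primer sites, and a T7 promoter flanking the cassette. No actc1b promoter, mKate2 or ccdB is annotated.

The insert sits between attR2 and attL3 recombination sites, the pair that defines the 3' position in a three-fragment LR reaction. The GenBank table leaves the region between these sites unannotated, while the automated annotation identifies an open reading frame of about 2.26 kb there by homology to rat dynamin-2, consistent with the stated zebrafish dnm2a insert. Dynamin-2 is a GTPase involved in vesicle scission and endocytosis. The plasmid has no eukaryotic promoter or polyadenylation signal annotated and is not itself an expression construct. Instead, it is recombined with a 5' entry clone supplying a promoter, a middle entry clone such as a fluorescent protein, and a destination vector. This places Dynamin2a downstream of the middle element, giving a fusion with Dynamin2a at the C-terminal end. The resulting constructs serve to express tagged Dynamin2a in zebrafish, in the context of work on endocytic mechanisms in T-tubule formation.
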