Addgene plasmid #109571: p3E-Dnm2a
Purpose: Multisite gateway vector for 3' tagging with Dynamin2a
Depositing lab: Rob Parton. Depositing organization: University of Queensland, Institute for Molecular Bioscience. Publication: In vivo cell biological screening identifies an endocytic capture mechanism for T-tubule formation. Hall TE, Martel N, Ariotti N, Xiong Z, Lo HP, Ferguson C, Rae J, Lim YW, Parton RG. Nat Commun. 2020 Jul 24;11(1):3711. doi: 10.1038/s41467-020-17486-w. PubMed 32709891.
Backbone
  Vector backbone: pDEST-actc1b-mKate2-ccdb
  Vector type: Zebrafish plasmids
Growth in bacteria
  Bacterial resistance: Kanamycin, 50 μg/mL
  Growth temperature: 37°C
  Growth strain: DH5alpha
  Copy number: High Copy
Gene/Insert
  Gene/Insert name: Dynamin2a
  Species: D. rerio (zebrafish)
  Cloning method: Gateway Cloning
Terms and licenses: Academic/Nonprofit Terms; Industry Terms: Not Available to Industry
How to cite: p3E-Dnm2a was a gift from Rob Parton (Addgene plasmid # 109571 ; http://n2t.net/addgene:109571 ; RRID:Addgene_109571)
